Addgene plasmid #89472: GFP-hChibby1
Purpose: Labels mother centrioles/basal bodies
Depositing lab: Ken-Ichi Takemaru. Depositing organization: Stony Brook University.
Backbone
  Vector backbone: pCS2+
  Backbone size w/o insert (bp): 4700
  Total vector size (bp): 5800
  Vector type: Mammalian Expression
Growth in bacteria
  Bacterial resistance: Ampicillin, 100 μg/mL
  Growth temperature: 37°C
  Growth strain: DH5alpha
  Copy number: High Copy
Gene/Insert
  Gene/Insert name: human Chibby1
  Species: H. sapiens (human)
  Entrez Gene: CBY1 (a.k.a. C22orf2, CBY, Chibby1, HS508I15A, PGEA1, PIGEA-14, PIGEA14, arb1)
  Tag / fusion protein: GFP (N terminal on backbone)
  Cloning method: Restriction Enzyme; 5′ cloning site EcoRI (not destroyed); 3′ cloning site XhoI (not destroyed)
  Sequencing primers: 5′ ACCACATGGTCCTTCTTCAG; 3′ TTATGCTGAGTGATATC
Terms and licenses: Academic/Nonprofit Terms; Industry Terms: Not Available to Industry
Depositor comments: A human Chibby1 cDNA including its 3' UTR was subcloned into the V8 BB.GFPLT CS2+ vector (Addgene plasmid #17099). The insert can be sequenced using the following primers: forward (GFP primer), ACCACATGGTCCTTCTTCAG; reverse (T7 primer), TTATGCTGAGTGATATC.
How to cite: GFP-hChibby1 was a gift from Ken-Ichi Takemaru (Addgene plasmid # 89472 ; http://n2t.net/addgene:89472 ; RRID:Addgene_89472)
