[The description below was written by a language model from this plasmid's Addgene catalogue record and pLannotate feature annotations shown in this document.]
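Description:
GFP-hChibby1 is a mammalian expression plasmid of about 5.8 kb built on the pCS2+ backbone, specifically a GFP-containing CS2+ derivative that supplies an N-terminal GFP tag. It is maintained in E. coli as a high-copy plasmid through a ColE1/pUC-type origin and selected with ampicillin via the β-lactamase gene. An f1 origin and residual lac promoter/operator, lacI and lacZα fragments are carried over from the cloning-vector ancestry and play no role in expression of the fusion.

The payload is a human Chibby1 (CBY1) cDNA, inserted between EcoRI and XhoI sites that were both preserved, downstream of and fused to GFP. Transcription in mammalian cells is driven by the simian cytomegalovirus IE94 enhancer/promoter characteristic of pCS2+. The depositor notes that the cDNA includes its native 3' UTR, which is consistent with the unannotated stretch of several hundred bases between the end of the CBY1 coding region and the vector elements that follow. An SV40 polyadenylation signal lies downstream of the insert, although the feature table annotates it on the reverse strand. An SP6 promoter sits just upstream of GFP, which in CS2+ vectors allows in vitro synthesis of sense RNA, while T7 and T3 promoters lie downstream in the opposite orientation.

CBY1 is annotated as a β-catenin-binding antagonist of Wnt signalling, but the stated purpose here is as a localisation marker. The GFP-Chibby1 fusion labels mother centrioles and basal bodies, making the plasmid useful for fluorescence imaging of these structures in transfected cells, for example in studies of centriole and cilium biology.
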