Features (pLannotate 1.2.2; 16 found; start..end, strand, type, name):
     27..1004    +  promoter       CMV IE94 promoter: enhancer/promoter region of simian cytomegalovirus major immediate early transcription unit IE94
   1039..1057    +  promoter       SP6 promoter: promoter for bacteriophage SP6 RNA polymerase
   1092..1805    +  CDS            GFP: green fluorescent protein
   1827..2204    +  CDS            CBY1: CBY1_HUMAN - Also known as ARB1, C22orf2, CBY, PGEA1. Experimental evidence at protein level: Swiss-Prot protein existence level 1. Inhibits the Wnt/Wingless pathway by binding to CTNNB1/beta- catenin and inhibiting beta-catenin-mediated transcriptional activation through competition with TCF/LEF transcription factors. Has also been shown to play a role in regulating the intracellular trafficking of polycystin-2/PKD2 and possibly of other intracellular proteins. Promotes adipocyte and cardiomyocyte differentiation. From Homo sapiens (Human).
   2876..2894    -  promoter       T7 promoter: promoter for bacteriophage T7 RNA polymerase
   2899..3033    -  polyA_signal   SV40 poly(A) signal: SV40 polyadenylation signal
   3146..3164    -  promoter       T3 promoter: promoter for bacteriophage T3 RNA polymerase
   3209..3225    -  protein_bind   lac operator: The lac repressor binds to the lac operator to inhibit transcription in E. coli. This inhibition can be relieved by adding lactose or isopropyl-β-D-thiogalactopyranoside (IPTG). lac repressor encoded by lacI
   3233..3263    -  promoter       lac promoter: promoter for the E. coli lac operon
   3278..3299    -  protein_bind   CAP binding site: CAP binding activates transcription in the presence of cAMP. E. coli catabolite activator protein
   3312..3404    -  CDS            lacI (fragment): lac repressor; lacI; The lac repressor binds to the lac operator to inhibit transcription in E. coli. This inhibition can be relieved by adding lactose or isopropyl-β-D-thiogalactopyranoside (IPTG).
   3587..4175    -  rep_origin     ori: high-copy-number ColE1/pMB1/pBR322/pUC origin of replication
   4346..5206    -  CDS            AmpR: β-lactamase; bla; confers resistance to ampicillin, carbenicillin, and related antibiotics
   5207..5311    -  promoter       AmpR promoter: bla
   5364..5792    -  rep_origin     f1 ori (sequence partly withheld): f1 bacteriophage origin of replication; arrow indicates direction of (+) strand synthesis
   5797..20      -  CDS            lacZα (fragment) (across the origin): LacZα fragment of β-galactosidase; lacZ fragment
>Addgene plasmid #89472 | GFP-hChibby1 | addgene full sequence | sequence record 177051 | Addgene NGS Result
CCTCTTCGCTATTACGCCAGTCGACCGCCAATTCAATATGGCGTATATGGACTCATGCCAATTCAATATG
GTGGATCTGGACCTGTGCCAATTCAATATGGCGTATATGGACTCGTGCCAATTCAATATGGTGGATCTGG
ACCCCAGCCAATTCAATATGGCGGACTTGGCACCATGCCAATTCAATATGGCGGACCTGGCACTGTGCCA
ACTGGGGAGGGGTCTACTTGGCACGGTGCCAAGTTTGAGGAGGGGTCTTGGCCCTGTGCCAAGTCCGCCA
TATTGAATTGGCATGGTGCCAATAATGGCGGCCATATTGGCTATATGCCAGGATCAATATATAGGCAATA
TCCAATATGGCCCTATGCCAATATGGCTATTGGCCAGGTTCAATACTATGTATTGGCCCTATGCCATATA
GTATTCCATATATGGGTTTTCCTATTGACGTAGATAGCCCCTCCCAATGGGCGGTCCCATATACCATATA
TGGGGCTTCCTAATACCGCCCATAGCCACTCCCCCATTGACGTCAATGGTCTCTATATATGGTCTTTCCT
ATTGACGTCATATGGGCGGTCCTATTGACGTATATGGCGCCTCCCCCATTGACGTCAATTACGGTAAATG
GCCCGCCTGGCTCAATGCCCATTGACGTCAATAGGACCACCCACCATTGACGTCAATGGGATGGCTCATT
GCCCATTCATATCCGTTCTCACGCCCCCTATTGACGTCAATGACGGTAAATGGCCCACTTGGCAGTACAT
CAATATCTATTAATAGTAACTTGGCAAGTACATTACTATTGGAAGTACGCCAGGGTACATTGGCAGTACT
CCCATTGACGTCAATGGCGGTAAATGGCCCGCGATGGCTGCCAAGTACATCCCCATTGACGTCAATGGGG
AGGGGCAATGACGCAAATGGGCGTTCCATTGACGTAAATGGGCGGTAGGCGTGCCTAATGGGAGGTCTAT
ATAAGCAATGCTCGTTTAGGGAACCGCCATTCTGCCTGGGGACGTCGGAGCAAGCTTGATTTAGGTGACA
CTATAGAATACAAGCTACTTGTTCTTTTTGCAGGATCTACCATGAGTAAAGGAGAAGAACTTTTCACTGG
AGTTGTCCCAATTCTTGTTGAATTAGATGGTGATGTTAATGGGCACAAATTTTCTGTCAGTGGAGAGGGT
GAAGGTGATGCAACATACGGAAAACTTACCCTTAAATTTATTTGCACTACTGGAAAACTACCTGTTCCAT
GGCCAACACTTGTCACTACTCTCACTTATGGTGTTCAATGCTTTTCAAGATACCCAGATCATATGAAACG
GCATGACTTTTTCAAGAGTGCCATGCCCGAAGGTTATGTACAGGAAAGAACTATATTTTTCAAAGATGAC
GGGAACTACAAGACACGTGCTGAAGTCAAGTTTGAAGGTGATACCCTTGTTAATAGAATCGAGTTAAAAG
GTATTGATTTTAAAGAAGATGGAAACATTCTTGGACACAAATTGGAATACAACTATAACTCACACAATGT
ATACATCATGGCAGACAAACAAAAGAATGGAATCAAAGTTAACTTCAAAATTAGACACAACATTGAAGAT
GGAAGCGTTCAACTAGCAGACCATTATCAACAAAATACTCCAATTGGCGATGGCCCTGTCCTTTTACCAG
ACAACCATTACCTGTCCACACAATCTGCCCTTTCGAAAGATCCCAACGAAAAGAGAGACCACATGGTCCT
TCTTGAGTTTGTAACAGCTGCTGGGATTACACATGGCATGGATGAACTATACAAAGGATCCCATCGATTC
GAATTCATGCCTTTCTTTGGGAATACGTTCAGTCCGAAGAAGACACCTCCTCGGAAGTCGGCATCTCTCT
CCAACCTGCATTCTTTGGATCGATCAACCCGGGAGGTGGAGCTGGGCTTGGAATACGGATCCCCGACTAT
GAACCTGGCAGGGCAAAGCCTGAAGTTTGAAAATGGCCAGTGGATAGCAGAGACAGGGGTTAGTGGCGGT
GTGGACCGGAGGGAGGTTCAGCGCCTTCGCAGGCGGAACCAGCAGTTGGAGGAAGAGAACAATCTCTTGC
GGCTGAAAGTGGACATCTTATTAGACATGCTTTCAGAGTCCACTGCCGAATCCCACTTAATGGAGAAGGA
ACTGGATGAACTGAGGATCAGCCGGAAGAGAAAATGAAGACCCCAGAGACATTTATTGGGGAGTAGGATG
TGGCTGAGTGCTTTTTTTTTTGGCCAGACTAGCGGATTCAGTCCTGGAAGAGAGTATCATATAATGAGAC
CCACAGGCACTGGCACCCTTGGGTTGGCAATAGAAGGTGACATGGAATGGAGAAAACCAAGATTCCAGAT
GGGGATAGTAACTAGAAGGTGCTTCAGATGCACTGCCTGCGGGTGCCAGTCTGAAAACCAGACCGCACAG
AGGCCTGGGGCTGCTGATGAGCTTTTCGGTGCTCTCCACACACAAGCTCGCAAACACACATGTCCCAGAA
TAGCTCTGTTGGGTTGTGTTGGGAGAAGCGGCTGGAGTTCATTCTCTCACCCCCTTATGTTGGTGTTTGG
CGTGTGACAGCAGTTCTACAGAGCTCTGTGTTGGGGTCATGGATGAGCGGCTCTCTTGGCTCTTAAAGGC
AGGCCTCTCTCTTCTTGCCTTTAAAGAATCCTCCTTCCTCACACCTGGCCTCCTCTGGCTTCAGCTTCTC
AGCAGCAAGCACCAGCCTTCCACAACAACACTATATTTTTATGCTACTTTCCTGTTTGCACTACTACTTT
TTTATTAAACGATGTTAAATAAAAAAAAAAAAAAAAAAAAAAAAAAAAAARWMWMGMGCCTCTAGATTCT
GCAGCCCTATAGTGAGTCGTATTACGTAGATCCAGACATGATAAGATACATTGATGAGTTTGGACAAACC
ACAACTAGAATGCAGTGAAAAAAATGCTTTATTTGTGAAATTTGTGATGCTATTGCTTTATTTGTAACCA
TTATAAGCTGCAATAAACAAGTTAACAACAACAATTGCATTCATTTTATGTTTCAGGTTCAGGGGGAGGT
GTGGGAGGTTTTTTAATTCGCGGCCGCGGCGCCAATGCATTGGGCCCGGTACCCAGCTTTTGTTCCCTTT
AGTGAGGGTTAATTGCGCGCTTGGCGTAATCATGGTCATAGCTGTTTCCTGTGTGAAATTGTTATCCGCT
CACAATTCCACACAACATACGAGCCGGGAGCATAAAGTGTAAAGCCTGGGGTGCCTAATGAGTGAGCTAA
CTCACATTAATTGCGTTGCGCTCACTGCCCGCTTTCCAGTCGGGAAACCTGTCGTGCCAGCTGCATTAAT
GAATCGGCCAACGCGCGGGGAGAGGCGGTTTGCGTATTGGGCGCTCTTCCGCTTCCTCGCTCACTGACTC
GCTGCGCTCGGTCGTTCGGCTGCGGCGAGCGGTATCAGCTCACTCAAAGGCGGTAATACGGTTATCCACA
GAATCAGGGGATAACGCAGGAAAGAACATGTGAGCAAAAGGCCAGCAAAAGGCCAGGAACCGTAAAAAGG
CCGCGTTGCTGGCGTTTTTCCATAGGCTCCGCCCCCCTGACGAGCATCACAAAAATCGACGCTCAAGTCA
GAGGTGGCGAAACCCGACAGGACTATAAAGATACCAGGCGTTTCCCCCTGGAAGCTCCCTCGTGCGCTCT
CCTGTTCCGACCCTGCCGCTTACCGGATACCTGTCCGCCTTTCTCCCTTCGGGAAGCGTGGCGCTTTCTC
ATAGCTCACGCTGTAGGTATCTCAGTTCGGTGTAGGTCGTTCGCTCCAAGCTGGGCTGTGTGCACGAACC
CCCCGTTCAGCCCGACCGCTGCGCCTTATCCGGTAACTATCGTCTTGAGTCCAACCCGGTAAGACACGAC
TTATCGCCACTGGCAGCAGCCACTGGTAACAGGATTAGCAGAGCGAGGTATGTAGGCGGTGCTACAGAGT
TCTTGAAGTGGTGGCCTAACTACGGCTACACTAGAAGAACAGTATTTGGTATCTGCGCTCTGCTGAAGCC
AGTTACCTTCGGAAAAAGAGTTGGTAGCTCTTGATCCGGCAAACAAACCACCGCTGGTAGCGGTGGTTTT
TTTGTTTGCAAGCAGCAGATTACGCGCAGAAAAAAAGGATCTCAAGAAGATCCTTTGATCTTTTCTACGG
GGTCTGACGCTCAGTGGAACGAAAACTCACGTTAAGGGATTTTGGTCATGAGATTATCAAAAAGGATCTT
CACCTAGATCCTTTTAAATTAAAAATGAAGTTTTAAATCAATCTAAAGTATATATGAGTAAACTTGGTCT
GACAGTTACCAATGCTTAATCAGTGAGGCACCTATCTCAGCGATCTGTCTATTTCGTTCATCCATAGTTG
CCTGACTCCCCGTCGTGTAGATAACTACGATACGGGAGGGCTTACCATCTGGCCCCAGTGCTGCAATGAT
ACCGCGAGACCCACGCTCACCGGCTCCAGATTTATCAGCAATAAACCAGCCAGCCGGAAGGGCCGAGCGC
AGAAGTGGTCCTGCAACTTTATCCGCCTCCATCCAGTCTATTAATTGTTGCCGGGAAGCTAGAGTAAGTA
GTTCGCCAGTTAATAGTTTGCGCAACGTTGTTGCCATTGCTACAGGCATCGTGGTGTCACGCTCGTCGTT
TGGTATGGCTTCATTCAGCTCCGGTTCCCAACGATCAAGGCGAGTTACATGATCCCCCATGTTGTGCAAA
AAAGCGGTTAGCTCCTTCGGTCCTCCGATCGTTGTCAGAAGTAAGTTGGCCGCAGTGTTATCACTCATGG
TTATGGCAGCACTGCATAATTCTCTTACTGTCATGCCATCCGTAAGATGCTTTTCTGTGACTGGTGAGTA
CTCAACCAAGTCATTCTGAGAATAGTGTATGCGGCGACCGAGTTGCTCTTGCCCGGCGTCAATACGGGAT
AATACCGCGCCACATAGCAGAACTTTAAAAGTGCTCATCATTGGAAAACGTTCTTCGGGGCGAAAACTCT
CAAGGATCTTACCGCTGTTGAGATCCAGTTCGATGTAACCCACTCGTGCACCCAACTGATCTTCAGCATC
TTTTACTTTCACCAGCGTTTCTGGGTGAGCAAAAACAGGAAGGCAAAATGCCGCAAAAAAGGGAATAAGG
GCGACACGGAAATGTTGAATACTCATACTCTTCCTTTTTCAATATTATTGAAGCATTTATCAGGGTTATT
GTCTCATGAGCGGATACATATTTGAATGTATTTAGAAAAATAAACAAATAGGGGTTCCGCGCACATTTCC
CCGAAAAGTGCCACCTAAATTGTAAGCGTTAATATTTTGTTAAAATTCGCGTTAAATTTTTGTTAAATCA
GCTCATTTTTTAACCAATAGGCCGAAATCGGCAAAATCCCTTATAAATCAAAAGAATAGACCGAGATAGG
GT
[37 nt withheld, positions 5463-5499]
AAAGAACGTGGACTCCAACGTCAAAGG
[49 nt withheld, positions 5527-5575]
T
[91 nt withheld, positions 5577-5667]
G
[124 nt withheld, positions 5669-5792]
CCCATTCGCCATTCAGGCTGCGCAACTGTTGGGAAGGGCGATCGGTGCGGG
