>Addgene plasmid #89472 | GFP-hChibby1 | depositor partial sequence | sequence record 174020 | hChibby1 insert sequence
ATGCCTTTCTTTGGGAATACGTTCAGTCCGAAGAAGACACCTCCTCGGAAGTCGGCATCTCTCTCCAACC
TGCATTCTTTGGATCGATCAACCCGGGAGGTGGAGCTGGGCTTGGAATACGGATCCCCGACTATGAACCT
GGCAGGGCAAAGCCTGAAGTTTGAAAATGGCCAGTGGATAGCAGAGACAGGGGTTAGTGGCGGTGTGGAC
CGGAGGGAGGTTCAGCGCCTTCGCAGGCGGAACCAGCAGTTGGAGGAAGAGAACAATCTCTTGCGGCTGA
AAGTGGACATCTTATTAGACATGCTTTCAGAGTCCACTGCTGAATCCCACTTAATGGAGAAGGAACTGGA
TGAACTGAGGATCAGCCGGAAGAGAAAATGAAGACCCCAGAGACATTTATTGGGGAGTAGGATGTGGCTG
AGTGCTTTTTTTTTGGCCAGACTAGCGGATTCAGTCCTGGAAGAGAGTATCATATAATGAGACCCACAGG
CACTGGCACCCTTGGGTTGGCAATAGAAGGTGACATGGAATGGAGAAAACCAAGATTCCAGATGGGGATA
GTAACTAGAAGGTGCTTCAGATGCACTGCCTGCGGGTGCCAGTCTGAAAACCAGACCGCACAGAGGCCTG
GGGCTGCTGATGAGCTTTTTGGTGCTCTCCACACACAAGCTCGCAAACACACATGTCCCAGAATAGCTCT
GTTGGGTTGTGTTGGGAGAAGCGGCTGGAGTTCATTCTCTCACCCCCTTATGTTGGTGTTTGGCGTGTGA
CAGCAGTTCTACAGAGCTCTGTGTTGGGGTCATGGATGAGCGGCTCTCTTGGCTCTTAAAGGCAGGCCTC
TCTCTTCTTGCCTTTAAAGAATCCTCCTTCCTCACACCTGGCCTCCTCTGGCTTCAGCTTCTCAGCAGCA
AGCACCAGCCTTCCACAACAACACTATATTTTTATGCTACTTTCCTGTTTGCACTACTACTTTTTTATTA
AACGATGTTAAATAAAAAAAAAAAAA
